>Addgene plasmid #154472 | pLX303-ZIM3-KRAB-dCas9 | addgene full sequence | sequence record 352468 | Addgene NGS Result
ATCTAAAGTATATATGAGTAAACTTGGTCTGACAGTTACCAATGCTTAATCAGTGAGGCACCTATCTCAG
CGATCTGTCTATTTCGTTCATCCATAGTTGCCTGACTCCCCGTCGTGTAGATAACTACGATACGGGAGGG
CTTACCATCTGGCCCCAGTGCTGCAATGATACCGCGAGACCCACGCTCACCGGCTCCAGATTTATCAGCA
ATAAACCAGCCAGCCGGAAGGGCCGAGCGCAGAAGTGGTCCTGCAACTTTATCCGCCTCCATCCAGTCTA
TTAATTGTTGCCGGGAAGCTAGAGTAAGTAGTTCGCCAGTTAATAGTTTGCGCAACGTTGTTGCCATTGC
TACAGGCATCGTGGTGTCACGCTCGTCGTTTGGTATGGCTTCATTCAGCTCCGGTTCCCAACGATCAAGG
CGAGTTACATGATCCCCCATGTTGTGCAAAAAAGCGGTTAGCTCCTTCGGTCCTCCGATCGTTGTCAGAA
GTAAGTTGGCCGCAGTGTTATCACTCATGGTTATGGCAGCACTGCATAATTCTCTTACTGTCATGCCATC
CGTAAGATGCTTTTCTGTGACTGGTGAGTACTCAACCAAGTCATTCTGAGAATAGTGTATGCGGCGACCG
AGTTGCTCTTGCCCGGCGTCAATACGGGATAATACCGCGCCACATAGCAGAACTTTAAAAGTGCTCATCA
TTGGAAAACGTTCTTCGGGGCGAAAACTCTCAAGGATCTTACCGCTGTTGAGATCCAGTTCGATGTAACC
CACTCGTGCACCCAACTGATCTTCAGCATCTTTTACTTTCACCAGCGTTTCTGGGTGAGCAAAAACAGGA
AGGCAAAATGCCGCAAAAAAGGGAATAAGGGCGACACGGAAATGTTGAATACTCATACTCTTCCTTTTTC
AATATTATTGAAGCATTTATCAGGGTTATTGTCTCATGAGCGGATACATATTTGAATGTATTTAGAAAAA
TAAACAAATAGGGGTTCCGCGCACATTTCCCCGAAAAGTGCCACCTAAATTGTAAGCGTTAATATTTTGT
TAAAATTCGCGTTAAATTTTTGTTAAATCAGCTCATTTTTTAACCAATAGGCCGAAATCGGCAAAATCCC
TTATAAATCAAAAGAATAGACCGAGATAGGGT
[37 nt withheld, positions 1153-1189]
AAAGAACGTGGACTCCAACGTCAAAGG
[49 nt withheld, positions 1217-1265]
T
[91 nt withheld, positions 1267-1357]
G
[124 nt withheld, positions 1359-1482]
CCCATTCGCCATTCAGGCTGCGCAACTGTTGGGAAGGGCGATCGGTGCGGGCCTCTTCGCTATTACGCCA
GCTGGCGAAAGGGGGATGTGCTGCAAGGCGATTAAGTTGGGTAACGCCAGGGTTTTCCCAGTCACGACGT
TGTAAAACGACGGCCAGTGAGCGCGCGTAATACGACTCACTATAGGGCGAATTGGGTACGTCCCTAGGCC
TCCAAAAAAGCCTCCTCACTACTTCTGGAATAGCTCAGAGGCCGAGGCGGCCTCGGCCTCTGCATAAATA
AAAAAAATTAGTCAGCCATGGGGCGGAGAATGGGCGGAACTGGGCGGAGTTAGGGGCGGGATGGGCGGAG
TTAGGGGCGGGATAGCTAGAGCCAGACATGATAAGATACATTGATGAGTTTGGACAAACCACAACTAGAA
TGCAGTGAAAAAAATGCTTTATTTGTGAAATTTGTGATGCTATTGCTTTATTTGTAACCATTATAAGCTG
CAATAAACAAGTTCCTCTCACTCTCTGATATTCATTTCTTTGCAAGTTATAAATACTGAATAATAAGATG
ACATGAACTACTATACGTACTGCTAGAGATTTTCCACACTGACTAAAAGGGTCTGAGGGATCTCTAGTTA
CCAGAGTCACACAACAGACGGGCACACACTACTTGAAGCACTCAAGGCAAGCTTTATTGAGGCTTAAGCA
GTGGGTTCCCTAGTTAGCCAGAGAGCTCCCAGGCTCAGATCTGGTCTAACCAGAGAGACCCAGTACAAGC
AAAAAGCAGATCTTGTCTTCGTTGGGAGTGAATTAGCCCTTCCAGTCCCCCCTTTTCTTTTAAAAAGTGG
CTAAGATCTACAGCTGCCTTGTAAGTCATTGGTCTTAAAGTCGACGCGGGGAGGCGGCCCAAAGGGAGAT
CCGACTCGTCTGAGGGCGAAGGCGAAGACGCGGAAGAGGCCGCAGAGCCGGCAGCAGGCCGCGGGAAGGA
AGGTCCGCTGGATTGAGGGCCGAAGGGACGTAGCAGAAGGACGTCCCGCGCAGAATCCAGGTGGCAACAC
AGGCGAGCAGCCAAGGAAAGGACGATGATTTCCCCGACAACACCACGGAATTGTCAGTGCCCAACAGCCG
AGCCCCTGTCCAGCAGCGGGCAAGGCAGGCGGCGATGAGTTCCGCCGTGGCAATAGGGAGGGGGAAAGCG
AAAGTCCCGGAAAGGAGCTGACAGGTGGTGGCAATGCCCCAACCAGTGGGGGTTGCGTCAGCAAACACAG
TGCACACCACGCCACGTTGCCTGACAACGGGCCACAACTCCTCATAAAGAGACAGCAACCAGGATTTATA
CAAGGAGGAGAAAATGAAAGCCATACGGGAAGCAATAGCATGATACAAAGGCATTAAAGCAGCGTATCCA
CATAGCGTAAAAGGAGCAACATAGTTAAGAATACCAGTCAATCTTTCACAAATTTTGTAATCCAGAGGTT
GATTGTCGACTTAACGCGCCACCGGTTAGCGCTAGCTCATTACTAGCCGTCCACTTTCCGCTTTTTCTTA
GGATCTTCCACCTTGCGTTTTTTCTTGGGGGAGCCGCTGCCCAGGCTGGCATAATCGGGCACGTCATAGG
GATAGGCGTCGCCTCCCAGCTGAGACAGGTCGATCCGTGTCTCGTACAGGCCGGTGATGCTCTGGTGGAT
CAGGGTGGCGTCCAGCACCTCTTTGGTGCTGGTGTACCTCTTCCGGTCGATGGTGGTGTCAAAGTACTTG
AAGGCGGCAGGGGCTCCCAGATTGGTCAGGGTAAACAGGTGGATGATATTCTCGGCCTGCTCTCTGATAG
GCTTGTCTCTGTGCTTGTTGTAGGCGCTCAGCACCTTGTCCAGATTAGCGTCGGCCAGGATCACTCTCTT
GGAGAACTCGCTGATCTGCTCGATGATCTCGTCCAGGTAGTGTTTGTGCTGTTCCACAAACAGCTGTTTC
TGCTCATTATCCTCGGGGGAGCCCTTCAGCTTCTCATAGTGGCTGGCCAGGTACAGGAAGTTCACATATT
TGGAGGGCAGGGCCAGTTCGTTTCCCTTCTGCAGTTCGCCGGCAGAGGCCAGCATTCTCTTCCGGCCGTT
TTCCAGCTCGAACAGGGAGTACTTAGGCAGCTTGATGATCAGGTCCTTTTTCACTTCTTTGTAGCCCTTG
GCTTCCAGAAAGTCGATGGGATTCTTCTCGAAGCTGCTTCTTTCCATGATGGTGATCCCCAGCAGCTCTT
TCACACTCTTCAGTTTCTTGGACTTGCCCTTTTCCACTTTGGCCACCACCAGCACAGAATAGGCCACGGT
GGGGCTGTCGAAGCCGCCGTACTTCTTAGGGTCCCAGTCCTTCTTTCTGGCGATCAGCTTGTCGCTGTTC
CTCTTGGGCAGGATAGACTCTTTGCTGAAGCCGCCTGTCTGCACCTCGGTCTTTTTCACGATATTCACTT
GGGGCATAGACAGCACTTTCCGCACGGTGGCAAAGTCCCGGCCCTTATCCCACACGATCTCGCCTGTTTC
GCCGTTTGTCTCGATCAGAGGCCGCTTCCGGATCTCGCCGTTGGCCAGGGTAATCTCGGTCTTGAAAAAG
TTCATGATGTTGCTGTAGAAGAAGTACTTGGCGGTAGCCTTGCCGATTTCCTGCTCGCTCTTGGCGATCA
TCTTCCGCACGTCGTACACCTTGTAGTCGCCGTACACGAACTCGCTTTCCAGCTTAGGGTACTTTTTGAT
CAGGGCGGTTCCCACGACGGCGTTCAGGTAGGCGTCGTGGGCGTGGTGGTAGTTGTTGATCTCGCGCACT
TTGTAAAACTGGAAATCCTTCCGGAAATCGGACACCAGCTTGGACTTCAGGGTGATCACTTTCACTTCCC
GGATCAGTTTGTCGTTCTCGTCGTACTTAGTGTTCATCCGGGAGTCCAGGATCTGTGCCACGTGCTTTGT
GATCTGCCGGGTTTCCACCAGCTGTCTCTTGATGAAGCCGGCCTTATCCAGTTCGCTCAGGCCGCCTCTC
TCGGCCTTGGTCAGATTGTCGAACTTCCTCTGGGTAATCAGCTTGGCATTCAGCAGCTGGCGCCAGTAGT
TCTTCATCTTCTTCACGACCTCTTCGGAGGGCACGTTGTCGCTCTTGCCCCGGTTCTTGTCGCTCCGAGT
CAGCACTTTGTTATCGATGGAGTCGTCCTTCAGAAAGCTCTGAGGCACGATAGCGTCCACATCGTAGTCG
GACAGCCGGTTGATGTCCAGTTCCTGGTCCACGTACATATCCCGCCCATTCTGCAGGTAGTACAGGTACA
GCTTCTCGTTCTGCAGCTGGGTGTTTTCCACGGGGTGTTCTTTCAGGATCTGGCTGCCCAGCTCTTTGAT
GCCCTCTTCGATCCGCTTCATTCTCTCGCGGCTGTTCTTCTGTCCCTTCTGGGTGGTCTGGTTCTCTCTG
GCCATTTCGATCACGATGTTCTCGGGCTTGTGCCGGCCCATCACTTTCACGAGCTCGTCCACCACCTTCA
CTGTCTGCAGGATGCCCTTCTTAATGGCGGGGCTGCCGGCCAGATTGGCAATGTGCTCGTGCAGGCTATC
GCCCTGGCCGGACACCTGGGCTTTCTGGATGTCCTCTTTAAAGGTCAGGCTGTCGTCGTGGATCAGCTGC
ATGAAGTTTCTGTTGGCGAAGCCGTCGGACTTCAGGAAATCCAGGATTGTCTTGCCGGACTGCTTGTCCC
GGATGCCGTTGATCAGCTTCCGGCTCAGCCTGCCCCAGCCGGTGTATCTCCGCCGCTTCAGCTGCTTCAT
CACTTTGTCGTCGAACAGGTGGGCATAGGTTTTCAGCCGTTCCTCGATCATCTCTCTGTCCTCAAACAGT
GTCAGGGTCAGCACGATATCTTCCAGAATGTCCTCGTTTTCCTCATTGTCCAGGAAGTCCTTGTCCTTGA
TAATTTTCAGCAGATCGTGGTATGTGCCCAGGGAGGCGTTGAACCGATCTTCCACGCCGGAGATTTCCAC
GGAGTCGAAGCACTCGATTTTCTTGAAGTAGTCCTCTTTCAGCTGCTTCACGGTCACTTTCCGGTTGGTC
TTGAACAGCAGGTCCACGATGGCTTTTTTCTGCTCGCCGCTCAGGAAGGCGGGCTTTCTCATTCCCTCGG
TCACGTATTTCACTTTGGTCAGCTCGTTGTACACGGTGAAGTACTCGTACAGCAGGCTGTGCTTGGGCAG
CACCTTCTCGTTGGGCAGGTTCTTATCGAAGTTGGTCATCCGCTCGATGAAGCTCTGGGCGCTGGCGCCC
TTGTCCACCACTTCCTCGAAGTTCCAGGGGGTGATGGTTTCCTCGCTCTTTCTGGTCATCCAGGCGAATC
TGCTGTTTCCCCTGGCCAGAGGGCCCACGTAGTAGGGGATGCGGAAGGTCAGGATCTTCTCGATCTTTTC
CCGGTTGTCCTTCAGGAATGGGTAAAAATCTTCCTGCCGCCGCAGAATGGCGTGCAGCTCTCCCAGGTGG
ATCTGGTGGGGGATGCTGCCGTTGTCGAAGGTCCGCTGCTTCCGCAGCAGGTCCTCTCTGTTCAGCTTCA
CGAGCAGTTCCTCGGTGCCGTCCATCTTTTCCAGGATGGGCTTGATGAACTTGTAGAACTCTTCCTGGCT
GGCTCCGCCATCGATGTAGCCGGCGTAGCCGTTCTTGCTCTGGTCGAAGAAAATCTCTTTGTACTTCTCA
GGCAGCTGCTGCCGCACGAGAGCTTTCAGCAGGGTCAGGTCCTGGTGGTGCTCGTCGTATCTCTTGATCA
TAGAGGCGCTCAGGGGGGCCTTGGTGATCTCGGTGTTCACTCTCAGGATGTCGCTCAGCAGGATGGCGTC
GGACAGGTTCTTGGCGGCCAGAAACAGGTCGGCGTACTGGTCGCCGATCTGGGCCAGCAGGTTGTCCAGG
TCGTCGTCGTAGGTGTCCTTGCTCAGCTGCAGTTTGGCATCCTCGGCCAGGTCGAAGTTGCTCTTGAAGT
TGGGGGTCAGGCCCAGGCTCAGGGCAATCAGGTTGCCGAACAGGCCATTCTTCTTCTCGCCGGGCAGCTG
GGCGATCAGATTTTCCAGCCGTCTGCTCTTGCTCAGTCTGGCAGACAGGATGGCCTTGGCGTCCACGCCG
CTGGCGTTGATGGGGTTTTCCTCGAACAGCTGGTTGTAGGTCTGCACCAGCTGGATGAACAGCTTGTCCA
CGTCGCTGTTGTCGGGGTTCAGGTCGCCCTCGATCAGGAAGTGGCCCCGGAACTTGATCATGTGGGCCAG
GGCCAGATAGATCAGCCGCAGGTCGGCCTTGTCGGTGCTGTCCACCAGTTTCTTTCTCAGGTGGTAGATG
GTGGGGTACTTCTCGTGGTAGGCCACCTCGTCCACGATGTTGCCGAAGATGGGGTGCCGCTCGTGCTTCT
TATCCTCTTCCACCAGGAAGGACTCTTCCAGTCTGTGGAAGAAGCTGTCGTCCACCTTGGCCATCTCGTT
GCTGAAGATCTCTTGCAGATAGCAGATCCGGTTCTTCCGTCTGGTGTATCTTCTTCTGGCGGTTCTCTTC
AGCCGGGTGGCCTCGGCTGTTTCTCCGCTGTCGAACAGCAGGGCGCCGATCAGGTTCTTCTTGATGCTGT
GCCGGTCGGTGTTGCCCAGCACCTTGAATTTCTTGCTGGGCACCTTGTACTCGTCGGTGATCACGGCCCA
GCCCACAGAGTTGGTGCCGATGGCCAGGCCGATGCTGTACTTCTTGTCCATGGTGGCGATCCCGGGCCCG
CGGTACCGCAAGCTTGATATCCTGCAGACGCGTCCCACCTTGCGCTTCTTCTTGGGAGAACCTCCAGATC
CACCAACCACTTTGTACAAGAAAGTTGGGTAGAGACTCTCTTTCACATCCTTTGGCTTCCAAATCTGCCC
TCCAATGTCCCCATTTTTTTCTGCACGGCCACTTCCCAGCACTTCCTCTTCCTCCAACCATGGCTCCTTT
CCTTGTTCCAACCTCAAGATCACATCGGGTTTGGTGGTTTCCCCTTGTCCCACAGAGACAAGGTTGCTGT
AATTCTCCAGCATCACATCCCTGTACAAGTTTCTCTGTTCGGGATTCAGCCGCTGCCACTCCCCCTGGGT
GAAGTTCACAGTGACATCCTCGAAGGTCACTCTTCCCTGGGAATTGTTCATGCCAACTTTTTTGTACAAA
CTTGTTGATCCCGACAGTTAGCCAGAGAGCTCTGCTTATATAGACCTCCCACCGTACACGCCTACCGCCC
ATTTGCGTCAATGGGGCGGAGTTGTTACGACATTTTGGAAAGTCCCGTTGATTTTGGTGCCAAAACAAAC
TCCCATTGACGTCAATGGGGTGGAGACTTGGAAATCCCCGTGAGTCAAACCGCTATCCACGCCCATTGAT
GTACTGCCAAAACCGCATCACCATGGTAATAGCGATGACTAATACGTAGATGTACTGCCAAGTAGGAAAG
TCCCATAAGGTCATGTACTGGGCATAATGCCAGGCGGGCCATTTACCGTCATTGACGTCAATAGGGGGCG
TACTTGGCATATGATACACTTGATGTACTGCCAAGTGGGCAGTTTACCGTAAATACTCCACCCATTGACG
TCAATGGAAAGTCCCTATTGGCGTTACTATGGGAACATACGTCATTATTGACGTCAATGGGCGGGGGTCG
TTGGGCGGTCAGCCAGGCGGGCCATTTACCGTAAGTTATGTAACGCGGAACTCCATATATGGGCTATGAA
CTAATGACCCCGTAATTGATTACTATTAATAACCCCGGGCCCCCTCGAGCCGGCGCCAAAGTGGATCTCT
GCTGTCCCTGTAATAAACCCGAAAATTTTGAATTTTTGTAATTTGTTTTTGTAATTCTTTAGTTTGTATG
TCTGTTGCTATTATGTCTACTATTCTTTCCCCTGCACTGTACCCCCCAATCCCCCCTTTTCTTTTAAAAT
TGTGGATGAATACTGCCATTTGTCTCAAGATCTAGAATTCTTACTACTGCAGCTGCAGGCCCTCCCACAC
ATAACCAGAGGGCAGCAATTCACGAATCCCAACTGCCGTCGGCTGTCCATCACTGTCCTTCACTATGGCT
TTGATCCCAGGATGCAGATCGAGAAGCACCTGTCGGCACCGTCCGCAGGGGCTCAAGATGCCCCTGTTCT
CATTTCCGATCGCGACGATACAAGTCAGGTTGCCAGCTGCCGCAGCAGCAGCAGTGCCCAGCACCACGAG
TTCTGCACAAGGTCCCCCAGTAAAATGATATACATTGACACCAGTGAAGATGCGGCCGTCGCTAGAGAGA
GCTGCGCTGGCGACGCTGTAGTCTTCAGAGATGGGGATGCTGTTGATTGTAGCCGTTGCTCTTTCAATGA
GGGTGGATTCTTCTTGAGACAAAGGCTTGGCCATGGTGGTACCCCCTGGGGAGAGAGGTCGGTGATTCGG
TCAACGAGGGAGCCGACTGCCGACGTGCGCTCCGGAGGCTTGCAGAATGCGGAACACCGCGCGGGCAGGA
ACAGGGCCCACACTACCGCCCCACACCCCGCCTCCCGCACCGCCCCTTCCCGGCCGCTGCTCTCGGCGCG
CCCTGCTGAGCAGCCGCTATTGGCCACAGCCCATCGCGGTCGGCGCGCTGCCATTGCTCCCTGGCGCTGT
CCGTCTGCGAGGGTACTAGTGAGACGTGCGGCTTCCGTTTGTCACGTCCGGCACGCCGCGAACCGCAAGG
AACCTTCCCGACTTAGGGGCGGAGCAGGAAGCGTCGCCGGGGGGCCCACAAGGGTAGCGGCGAAGATCCG
GGTGACGCTGCGAACGGACGTGAAGAATGTGCGAGACCCAGGGTCGGCGCCGCTGCGTTTCCCGGAACCA
CGCCCAGAGCAGCCGCGTCCCTGCGCAAACCCAGGGCTGCCTTGGAAAAGGCGCAAGGGTCCCCTCGGGG
TTGGGAGGTGGGTCTGAAACGATAATGGTGAATATCCCTGCCTAACTCTATTCACTATAGAAAGTACAGC
AAAAACTATTCTTAAACCTACCAAGCCTCCTACTATCATTATGAATAATTTTATATACCACAGCCAATTT
GTTATGTTAAACCAATTCCACAAACTTGCCCATTTATCTAATTCCAATAATTCTTGTTCATTCTTTTCTT
GCTGGTTTTGCGATTCTTCAATTAAGGAGTGTATTAAGCTTGTGTAATTGTTAATTTCTCTGTCCCACTC
CATCCAGGTCGTGTGATTCCAAATCTGTTCCAGAGATTTATTACTCCAACTAGCATTCCAAGGCACAGCA
GTGGTGCAAATGAGTTTTCCAGAGCAACCCCAAATCCCCAGGAGCTGTTGATCCTTTAGGTATCTTTCCA
CAGCCAGGATTCTTGCCTGGAGCTGCTTGATGCCCCAGACTGTGAGTTGCAACAGATGCTGTTGCGCCTC
AATAGCCCTCAGCAAATTGTTCTGCTGCTGCACTATACCAGACAATAATTGTCTGGCCTGTACCGTCAGC
GTCATTGACGCTGCGCCCATAGTGCTTCCTGCTGCTCCCAAGAACCCAAGGAACAAAGCTCCTATTCCCA
CTGCTCTTTTTTCTCTCTGCACCACTCTTCTCTTTGCCTTGGTGGGTGCTACTCCTAATGGTTCAATTTT
TACTACTTTATATTTATATAATTCACTTCTCCAATTGTCCCTCATATCTCCTCCTCCAGGTCTGAAGATC
AGCGGCCGCTTGCTGTGCGGTGGTCTTACTTTTGTTTTGCTCTTCCTCTATCTTGTCTAAAGCTTCCTTG
GTGTCTTTTATCTCTATCCTTTGATGCACACAATAGAGGGTTGCTACTGTATTATATAATGATCTAAGTT
CTTCTGATCCTGTCTGAAGGGATGGTTGTAGCTGTCCCAGTATTTGTCTACAGCCTTCTGATGTTTCTAA
CAGGCCAGGATTAACTGCGAATCGTTCTAGCTCCCTGCTTGCCCATACTATATGTTTTAATTTATATTTT
TTCTTTCCCCCTGGCCTTAACCGAATTTTTTCCCATCGCGATCTAATTCTCCCCCGCTTAATACTGACGC
TCTCGCACCCATCTCTCTCCTTCTAGCCTCCGCTAGTCAAAATTTTTGGCGTACTCACCAGTCGCCGCCC
CTCGCCTCTTGCCGTGCGCGCTTCAGCAAGCCGAGTCCTGCGTCGAGAGAGCTCCTCTGGTTTCCCTTTC
GCTTTCAAGTCCCTGTTCGGGCGCCACTGCTAGAGATTTTCCACACTGACTAAAAGGGTCTGAGGGATCT
CTAGTTACCAGAGTCACACAACAGACGGGCACACACTACTTGAAGCACTCAAGGCAAGCTTTATTGAGGC
TTAAGCAGTGGGTTCCCTAGTTAGCCAGAGAGCTCCCAGGCTCAGATCTGGTCTAACCAGAGAGACCCGT
TTATGTATCGAGCTAGGCACTTAAATACAATATCTCTGCAATGCGGCAATTCAGTGGTTCGTCCAATCCA
TGTCAGACCCGTCTGTTGCCTTCCTAATAAGGCACGATCGTACCACCTTACTTCCACCAATCGGCATGCA
CGGTGCTTTTTCTCTCCTTGTAAGGCATGTTGCTAACTCATCGTTACCATGTTGCAAGACTACAAGAGTA
TTGCATAAGACTACATTAAGCTTGCAGCTCCAGCTTTTGTTCCCTTTAGTGAGGGTTAATTGCGCGCTTG
GCGTAATCATGGTCATAGCTGTTTCCTGTGTGAAATTGTTATCCGCTCACAATTCCACACAACATACGAG
CCGGAAGCATAAAGTGTAAAGCCTGGGGTGCCTAATGAGTGAGCTAACTCACATTAATTGCGTTGCGCTC
ACTGCCCGCTTTCCAGTCGGGAAACCTGTCGTGCCAGCTGCATTAATGAATCGGCCAACGCGCGGGGAGA
GGCGGTTTGCGTATTGGGCGCTCTTCCGCTTCCTCGCTCACTGACTCGCTGCGCTCGGTCGTTCGGCTGC
GGCGAGCGGTATCAGCTCACTCAAAGGCGGTAATACGGTTATCCACAGAATCAGGGGATAACGCAGGAAA
GAACATGTGAGCAAAAGGCCAGCAAAAGGCCAGGAACCGTAAAAAGGCCGCGTTGCTGGCGTTTTTCCAT
AGGCTCCGCCCCCCTGACGAGCATCACAAAAATCGACGCTCAAGTCAGAGGTGGCGAAACCCGACAGGAC
TATAAAGATACCAGGCGTTTCCCCCTGGAAGCTCCCTCGTGCGCTCTCCTGTTCCGACCCTGCCGCTTAC
CGGATACCTGTCCGCCTTTCTCCCTTCGGGAAGCGTGGCGCTTTCTCATAGCTCACGCTGTAGGTATCTC
AGTTCGGTGTAGGTCGTTCGCTCCAAGCTGGGCTGTGTGCACGAACCCCCCGTTCAGCCCGACCGCTGCG
CCTTATCCGGTAACTATCGTCTTGAGTCCAACCCGGTAAGACACGACTTATCGCCACTGGCAGCAGCCAC
TGGTAACAGGATTAGCAGAGCGAGGTATGTAGGCGGTGCTACAGAGTTCTTGAAGTGGTGGCCTAACTAC
GGCTACACTAGAAGAACAGTATTTGGTATCTGCGCTCTGCTGAAGCCAGTTACCTTCGGAAAAAGAGTTG
GTAGCTCTTGATCCGGCAAACAAACCACCGCTGGTAGCGGTGGTTTTTTTGTTTGCAAGCAGCAGATTAC
GCGCAGAAAAAAAGGATCTCAAGAAGATCCTTTGATCTTTTCTACGGGGTCTGACGCTCAGTGGAACGAA
AACTCACGTTAAGGGATTTTGGTCATGAGATTATCAAAAAGGATCTTCACCTAGATCCTTTTAAATTAAA
AATGAAGTTTTAAATCA
Features (pLannotate 1.2.2; 32 found; start..end, strand, type, name):
     36..896     -  CDS            AmpR: β-lactamase; bla; confers resistance to ampicillin, carbenicillin, and related antibiotics
    897..1001    -  promoter       AmpR promoter: bla
   1054..1482    -  rep_origin     f1 ori (sequence partly withheld): f1 bacteriophage origin of replication; arrow indicates direction of (+) strand synthesis
   1487..1642    -  CDS            lacZα (fragment): LacZα fragment of β-galactosidase; lacZ fragment
   1650..1668    +  promoter       T7 promoter: promoter for bacteriophage T7 RNA polymerase
   1689..1824    -  rep_origin     SV40 ori: SV40 origin of replication
   1864..1985    -  polyA_signal   SV40 poly(A) signal: SV40 polyadenylation signal
   2063..2296    -  LTR            3' LTR (ΔU3): self-inactivating 3' long terminal repeat (LTR) from HIV-1
   2298..2317    -  misc_feature   cPPT/CTS (fragment): central polypurine tract and central termination sequence of HIV-1
   2368..2956    -  misc_feature   WPRE: woodchuck hepatitis virus posttranscriptional regulatory element
   3100..7203    -  CDS            Cas9: Cas9 (Csn1) endonuclease from the Streptococcus pyogenes Type II CRISPR/Cas system generates RNA-guided double strand breaks in DNA
   7210..7230    -  misc_feature   MCS (fragment): multiple cloning site
   7298..7322    +  protein_bind   attB2: mutant version of attB; recombination site for the Gateway® BP reaction BP Clonase™
   7324..7623    -  CDS            ZIM3 (fragment): ZIM3_HUMAN - Also known as ZNF657. Experimental evidence at protein level: Swiss-Prot protein existence level 1. May be involved in transcriptional regulation. From Homo sapiens (Human).
   7629..7646    -  protein_bind   attB1 (fragment): mutant version of attB; core recombination site for the Gateway® BP reaction BP Clonase™
   7670..7873    -  promoter       CMV promoter: human cytomegalovirus (CMV) immediate early promoter
   7874..8177    -  enhancer       CMV enhancer: human cytomegalovirus immediate early enhancer
   8294..8411    -  misc_feature   cPPT/CTS: central polypurine tract and central termination sequence of HIV-1
   8471..8866    -  CDS            BSD: blasticidin S deaminase; Aspergillus terreus BSD; confers resistance to blasticidin
   8878..9378    -  promoter       hPGK promoter: human phosphoglycerate kinase 1 promoter
   9379..9405    -  CDS            Rev (fragment): human immunodeficiency virus 1 (HIV-1) Rev protein; rev; enhances nuclear export of unspliced and incompletely spliced viral mRNAs
   9782..10015   -  misc_feature   RRE: The Rev response element (RRE) of HIV-1 allows for Rev-dependent mRNA export from the nucleus to the cytoplasm.
  10161..10524   -  CDS            HIV-1 gag (fragment): gag protein from human immunodeficiency virus 1; gag
  10508..10633   -  misc_feature   HIV-1 Ψ: packaging signal of human immunodeficiency virus type 1
  10680..10860   -  LTR            5' LTR (truncated): truncated 5' long terminal repeat (LTR) from HIV-1
  10861..11087   -  promoter       RSV promoter: Rous sarcoma virus enhancer/promoter
  11115..11133   -  promoter       T3 promoter: promoter for bacteriophage T3 RNA polymerase
  11176..11198   -  protein_bind   lac operator (fragment): The lac repressor binds to the lac operator to inhibit transcription in E. coli. This inhibition can be relieved by adding lactose or isopropyl-β-D-thiogalactopyranoside (IPTG). lac repressor encoded by lacI
  11202..11232   -  promoter       lac promoter: promoter for the E. coli lac operon
  11247..11268   -  protein_bind   CAP binding site: CAP binding activates transcription in the presence of cAMP. E. coli catabolite activator protein
  11281..11373   -  CDS            lacI (fragment): lac repressor; lacI; The lac repressor binds to the lac operator to inhibit transcription in E. coli. This inhibition can be relieved by adding lactose or isopropyl-β-D-thiogalactopyranoside (IPTG).
  11556..12144   -  rep_origin     ori: high-copy-number ColE1/pMB1/pBR322/pUC origin of replication
