[The description below was written by a language model from this plasmid's Addgene catalogue record and pLannotate feature annotations shown in this document.]
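Description:
pLX303-ZIM3-KRAB-dCas9 is a 12.3 kb third-generation-style, self-inactivating HIV-1 lentiviral expression vector built on the pLX303 Gateway destination backbone. It delivers a CRISPR interference (CRISPRi) effector into mammalian cells. In bacteria it is maintained through a high-copy ColE1/pUC-type origin and selected with ampicillin via the β-lactamase gene. An f1 origin and remnants of a lac/lacZα cloning region are also present. The viral portion comprises an RSV promoter driving a truncated 5' LTR, the Ψ packaging signal with a partial gag sequence, the RRE for Rev-dependent nuclear export of the genomic RNA, a cPPT/CTS, a WPRE to boost transcript stability and expression, and a ΔU3 3' LTR. An SV40 poly(A) signal and SV40 origin follow the 3' LTR.

Two expression units lie between the LTRs. A human PGK promoter drives the blasticidin S deaminase gene, so transduced cells can be selected with blasticidin. Downstream, the CMV enhancer/promoter drives the payload. This is a fragment covering amino acids 1–100 of human ZIM3, which contains its KRAB repressor domain, inserted by Gateway recombination between attB1 and attB2 sites. It is fused in frame to a Streptococcus pyogenes Cas9 coding sequence placed after the recombination sites. The feature table labels this sequence simply as Cas9, but the catalogue describes it as nuclease-dead dCas9. The record also lists a C-terminal HA tag on the backbone, although the tag is not separately annotated in the table. When co-expressed with a guide RNA, which this plasmid does not supply, the KRAB–dCas9 fusion is directed to target promoters to silence transcription without cutting DNA. The associated work presents the ZIM3 KRAB domain as an efficient repressor for CRISPRi in human cells.
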