Addgene plasmid #154472: pLX303-ZIM3-KRAB-dCas9
Purpose: Expresses ZIM3 KRAB domain fused to the N terminus of dCas9
Depositing lab: Mikko Taipale. Depositing organization: University of Toronto. Publication: An efficient KRAB domain for CRISPRi applications in human cells. Alerasool N, Segal D, Lee H, Taipale M. Nat Methods. 2020 Nov;17(11):1093-1096. doi: 10.1038/s41592-020-0966-x. Epub 2020 Oct 5. PubMed 33020655.
Backbone
  Vector backbone: pLX303
  Backbone manufacturer: David Root
  Total vector size (bp): 12279
  Modifications to backbone: dCas9 construct after Gateway recombination sites (C-terminal to the insert)
  Vector type: Mammalian Expression, Lentiviral
  Selectable markers: Blasticidin
Growth in bacteria
  Bacterial resistance: Ampicillin, 100 μg/mL
  Growth temperature: 30°C
  Growth strain: NEB Stable
  Growth instructions: Grow at 30 degrees to avoid recombination
  Copy number: High Copy
Gene/Insert
  Gene/Insert name: ZIM3
  Species: Synthetic
  Mutation: Includes ZIM3 aa 1-100
  Entrez Gene: ZIM3 (a.k.a. ZNF264, ZNF657)
  Tag / fusion protein: HA (C terminal on backbone)
  Cloning method: Gateway Cloning
  Sequencing primers: 5′ CGCAAATGGGCGGTAGGCGTG; 3′ CATAGCGTAAAAGGAGCAACA
Terms and licenses: Academic/Nonprofit Terms; Industry Terms: Not Available to Industry
How to cite: pLX303-ZIM3-KRAB-dCas9 was a gift from Mikko Taipale (Addgene plasmid # 154472 ; http://n2t.net/addgene:154472 ; RRID:Addgene_154472)
